>Addgene plasmid #104309 | mito-mGarnet | addgene full sequence | sequence record 225634 | Addgene NGS Result
GACATTGATTATTGACTAGTTATTAATAGTAATCAATTACGGGGTCATTAGTTCATAGCCCATATATGGA
GTTCCGCGTTACATAACTTACGGTAAATGGCCCGCCTGGCTGACCGCCCAACGACCCCCGCCCATTGACG
TCAATAATGACGTATGTTCCCATAGTAACGCCAATAGGGACTTTCCATTGACGTCAATGGGTGGAGTATT
TACGGTAAACTGCCCACTTGGCAGTACATCAAGTGTATCATATGCCAAGTACGCCCCCTATTGACGTCAA
TGACGGTAAATGGCCCGCCTGGCATTATGCCCAGTACATGACCTTATGGGACTTTCCTACTTGGCAGTAC
ATCTACGTATTAGTCATCGCTATTACCATGGTGATGCGGTTTTGGCAGTACATCAATGGGCGTGGATAGC
GGTTTGACTCACGGGGATTTCCAAGTCTCCACCCCATTGACGTCAATGGGAGTTTGTTTTGGCACCAAAA
TCAACGGGACTTTCCAAAATGTCGTAACAACTCCGCCCCATTGACGCAAATGGGCGGTAGGCGTGTACGG
TGGGAGGTCTATATAAGCAGAGCTCTCTGGCTAACTAGAGAACCCACTGCTTACTGGCTTATCGAAATTA
ATACGACTCACTATAGGGAGACCCAAGCTTGGTACCATGTCCGTCCTGACGCCGCTGCTGCTGCGGGGCT
TGACAGGCTCGGCCCGGCGGCTCCCAGTGCCGCGCGCCAAGATCCATTCGTTGGAATTCTGCAGATATCC
ATCACACTGGCGGCCGCTCGAGATGAACAGCCTGATCAAAGAAAACATGCGGATGAAGGTGGTGCTGGAA
GGCAGCGTGAACGGCCACCAGTTCAAGTGCACCGGCGAGGGCGAGGGCAACCCCTACATGGGCACCCAGA
CCATGCGGATCAAAGTGATCGAGGGCGGACCTCTGCCCTTCGCCTTCGACATCCTGGCCACATCCTTCAT
GTACGGCAGCAAGACCTTCATCAAGTACCCCAAGGGCATCCCCGATTTCTTCAAGCAGAGCTTCCCCGAG
GGCTTCACCTGGGAGAGAGTGACCAGATACGAGGACGGCGGCGTGATCACCGTGATGCAGGACACCAGCC
TGGAAGATGGCTGCCTGGTGTACCATGCCCAGGTCAGGGGCGTGAATTTTCCCAGCAACGGCGCCGTGAT
GCAGAAGAAAACCAAGGGCTGGGAGCCCAACACCGAGATGATGTACCCCGCTGACGGCGGACTGAGAGGC
TACAACCACATGGCCCTGAAGGTGGACGGCGGAGGGCACCTGAGCTGCAGCCTGGTGACCACCTACCGGT
CCAAGAAAACCGTGGGCAACATCAAGATGCCCGGCATCCACGCCGTGGACCGGCGGCTGGAAAGGCTGGA
AGAGTCCGACAACGAGATGTTCGTGGTGCAGCGGGAGCACGCCGTGGCCAAGTTCGCCGGCCTGGGCGGA
GGGTAATCTAGAGGGCCCTATTCTATAGTGTCACCTAAATGCTAGAGCTCGCTGATCAGCCTCGACTGTG
CCTTCTAGTTGCCAGCCATCTGTTGTTTGCCCCTCCCCCGTGCCTTCCTTGACCCTGGAAGGTGCCACTC
CCACTGTCCTTTCCTAATAAAATGAGGAAATTGCATCGCATTGTCTGAGTAGGTGTCATTCTATTCTGGG
GGGTGGGGTGGGGCAGGACAGCAAGGGGGAGGATTGGGAAGACAATAGCAGGCATGCTGGGGATGCGGTG
GGCTCTATGGCTTCTGAGGCGGAAAGAACCAGCTGGGGCTCTAGGGGGTATCCCC
[124 nt withheld, positions 1806-1929]
C
[91 nt withheld, positions 1931-2021]
A
[49 nt withheld, positions 2023-2071]
CCTTTGACGTTGGAGTCCACGTTCTTT
[37 nt withheld, positions 2099-2135]
ACCCTATCTCGGTCTATTCTTTTGATTTATAAGGGATTTTGCCGATTTCGGCCTATTGGTTAAAAAATGA
GCTGATTTAACAAAAATTTAACGCGAATTAATTCTGTGGAATGTGTGTCAGTTAGGGTGTGGAAAGTCCC
CAGGCTCCCCAGCAGGCAGAAGTATGCAAAGCATGCATCTCAATTAGTCAGCAACCAGGTGTGGAAAGTC
CCCAGGCTCCCCAGCAGGCAGAAGTATGCAAAGCATGCATCTCAATTAGTCAGCAACCATAGTCCCGCCC
CTAACTCCGCCCATCCCGCCCCTAACTCCGCCCAGTTCCGCCCATTCTCCGCCCCATGGCTGACTAATTT
TTTTTATTTATGCAGAGGCCGAGGCCGCCTCTGCCTCTGAGCTATTCCAGAAGTAGTGAGGAGGCTTTTT
TGGAGGCCTAGGCTTTTGCAAAAAGCTCCCGGGAGCTTGTATATCCATTTTCGGATCTGATCAAGAGACA
GGATGAGGATCGTTTCGCATGATTGAACAAGATGGATTGCACGCAGGTTCTCCGGCCGCTTGGGTGGAGA
GGCTATTCGGCTATGACTGGGCACAACAGACAATCGGCTGCTCTGATGCCGCCGTGTTCCGGCTGTCAGC
GCAGGGGCGCCCGGTTCTTTTTGTCAAGACCGACCTGTCCGGTGCCCTGAATGAACTGCAGGACGAGGCA
GCGCGGCTATCGTGGCTGGCCACGACGGGCGTTCCTTGCGCAGCTGTGCTCGACGTTGTCACTGAAGCGG
GAAGGGACTGGCTGCTATTGGGCGAAGTGCCGGGGCAGGATCTCCTGTCATCTCACCTTGCTCCTGCCGA
GAAAGTATCCATCATGGCTGATGCAATGCGGCGGCTGCATACGCTTGATCCGGCTACCTGCCCATTCGAC
CACCAAGCGAAACATCGCATCGAGCGAGCACGTACTCGGATGGAAGCCGGTCTTGTCGATCAGGATGATC
TGGACGAAGAGCATCAGGGGCTCGCGCCAGCCGAACTGTTCGCCAGGCTCAAGGCGCGCATGCCCGACGG
CGAGGATCTCGTCGTGACCCATGGCGATGCCTGCTTGCCGAATATCATGGTGGAAAATGGCCGCTTTTCT
GGATTCATCGACTGTGGCCGGCTGGGTGTGGCGGACCGCTATCAGGACATAGCGTTGGCTACCCGTGATA
TTGCTGAAGAGCTTGGCGGCGAATGGGCTGACCGCTTCCTCGTGCTTTACGGTATCGCCGCTCCCGATTC
GCAGCGCATCGCCTTCTATCGCCTTCTTGACGAGTTCTTCTGAGCGGGACTCTGGGGTTCGAAATGACCG
ACCAAGCGACGCCCAACCTGCCATCACGAGATTTCGATTCCACCGCCGCCTTCTATGAAAGGTTGGGCTT
CGGAATCGTTTTCCGGGACGCCGGCTGGATGATCCTCCAGCGCGGGGATCTCATGCTGGAGTTCTTCGCC
CACCCCAACTTGTTTATTGCAGCTTATAATGGTTACAAATAAAGCAATAGCATCACAAATTTCACAAATA
AAGCATTTTTTTCACTGCATTCTAGTTGTGGTTTGTCCAAACTCATCAATGTATCTTATCATGTCTGTAT
ACCGTCGACCTCTAGCTAGAGCTTGGCGTAATCATGGTCATAGCTGTTTCCTGTGTGAAATTGTTATCCG
CTCACAATTCCACACAACATACGAGCCGGAAGCATAAAGTGTAAAGCCTGGGGTGCCTAATGAGTGAGCT
AACTCACATTAATTGCGTTGCGCTCACTGCCCGCTTTCCAGTCGGGAAACCTGTCGTGCCAGCTGCATTA
ATGAATCGGCCAACGCGCGGGGAGAGGCGGTTTGCGTATTGGGCGCTCTTCCGCTTCCTCGCTCACTGAC
TCGCTGCGCTCGGTCGTTCGGCTGCGGCGAGCGGTATCAGCTCACTCAAAGGCGGTAATACGGTTATCCA
CAGAATCAGGGGATAACGCAGGAAAGAACATGTGAGCAAAAGGCCAGCAAAAGGCCAGGAACCGTAAAAA
GGCCGCGTTGCTGGCGTTTTTCCATAGGCTCCGCCCCCCTGACGAGCATCACAAAAATCGACGCTCAAGT
CAGAGGTGGCGAAACCCGACAGGACTATAAAGATACCAGGCGTTTCCCCCTGGAAGCTCCCTCGTGCGCT
CTCCTGTTCCGACCCTGCCGCTTACCGGATACCTGTCCGCCTTTCTCCCTTCGGGAAGCGTGGCGCTTTC
TCATAGCTCACGCTGTAGGTATCTCAGTTCGGTGTAGGTCGTTCGCTCCAAGCTGGGCTGTGTGCACGAA
CCCCCCGTTCAGCCCGACCGCTGCGCCTTATCCGGTAACTATCGTCTTGAGTCCAACCCGGTAAGACACG
ACTTATCGCCACTGGCAGCAGCCACTGGTAACAGGATTAGCAGAGCGAGGTATGTAGGCGGTGCTACAGA
GTTCTTGAAGTGGTGGCCTAACTACGGCTACACTAGAAGAACAGTATTTGGTATCTGCGCTCTGCTGAAG
CCAGTTACCTTCGGAAAAAGAGTTGGTAGCTCTTGATCCGGCAAACAAACCACCGCTGGTAGCGGTGGTT
TTTTTGTTTGCAAGCAGCAGATTACGCGCAGAAAAAAAGGATCTCAAGAAGATCCTTTGATCTTTTCTAC
GGGGTCTGACGCTCAGTGGAACGAAAACTCACGTTAAGGGATTTTGGTCATGAGATTATCAAAAAGGATC
TTCACCTAGATCCTTTTAAATTAAAAATGAAGTTTTAAATCAATCTAAAGTATATATGAGTAAACTTGGT
CTGACAGTTACCAATGCTTAATCAGTGAGGCACCTATCTCAGCGATCTGTCTATTTCGTTCATCCATAGT
TGCCTGACTCCCCGTCGTGTAGATAACTACGATACGGGAGGGCTTACCATCTGGCCCCAGTGCTGCAATG
ATACCGCGAGACCCACGCTCACCGGCTCCAGATTTATCAGCAATAAACCAGCCAGCCGGAAGGGCCGAGC
GCAGAAGTGGTCCTGCAACTTTATCCGCCTCCATCCAGTCTATTAATTGTTGCCGGGAAGCTAGAGTAAG
TAGTTCGCCAGTTAATAGTTTGCGCAACGTTGTTGCCATTGCTACAGGCATCGTGGTGTCACGCTCGTCG
TTTGGTATGGCTTCATTCAGCTCCGGTTCCCAACGATCAAGGCGAGTTACATGATCCCCCATGTTGTGCA
AAAAAGCGGTTAGCTCCTTCGGTCCTCCGATCGTTGTCAGAAGTAAGTTGGCCGCAGTGTTATCACTCAT
GGTTATGGCAGCACTGCATAATTCTCTTACTGTCATGCCATCCGTAAGATGCTTTTCTGTGACTGGTGAG
TACTCAACCAAGTCATTCTGAGAATAGTGTATGCGGCGACCGAGTTGCTCTTGCCCGGCGTCAATACGGG
ATAATACCGCGCCACATAGCAGAACTTTAAAAGTGCTCATCATTGGAAAACGTTCTTCGGGGCGAAAACT
CTCAAGGATCTTACCGCTGTTGAGATCCAGTTCGATGTAACCCACTCGTGCACCCAACTGATCTTCAGCA
TCTTTTACTTTCACCAGCGTTTCTGGGTGAGCAAAAACAGGAAGGCAAAATGCCGCAAAAAAGGGAATAA
GGGCGACACGGAAATGTTGAATACTCATACTCTTCCTTTTTCAATATTATTGAAGCATTTATCAGGGTTA
TTGTCTCATGAGCGGATACATATTTGAATGTATTTAGAAAAATAAACAAATAGGGGTTCCGCGCACATTT
CCCCGAAAAGTGCCACCTGACGTCGACGGATCGGGAGATCTCCCGATCCCCTATGGTGCACTCTCAGTAC
AATCTGCTCTGATGCCGCATAGTTAAGCCAGTATCTGCTCCCTGCTTGTGTGTTGGAGGTCGCTGAGTAG
TGCGCGAGCAAAATTTAAGCTACAACAAGGCAAGGCTTGACCGACAATTGCATGAAGAATCTGCTTAGGG
TTAGGCGTTTTGCGCTGCTTCGCGATGTACGGGCCAGATATACGCGTT
Features (pLannotate 1.2.2; 22 found; start..end, strand, type, name):
      1..380     +  enhancer       CMV enhancer: human cytomegalovirus immediate early enhancer
    381..584     +  promoter       CMV promoter: human cytomegalovirus (CMV) immediate early promoter
    580..613     +  LTR            5' LTR (truncated) (fragment): truncated 5' long terminal repeat (LTR) from HIV-1
    629..647     +  promoter       T7 promoter: promoter for bacteriophage T7 RNA polymerase
    667..741     +  CDS            COX8 presequence: mitochondrial presequence of human cytochrome c oxidase subunit VIII (Rizutto et al., 1989)
    793..1473    +  CDS            mGarnet: mGarnet is a basic (constitutively fluorescent) red fluorescent protein published in 2015, derived from Entacmaea quadricolor. It has high acid sensitivity.
   1492..1510    -  promoter       SP6 promoter: promoter for bacteriophage SP6 RNA polymerase
   1536..1760    +  polyA_signal   bGH poly(A) signal: bovine growth hormone polyadenylation signal
   1764..1785    +  promoter       SV40 promoter (fragment): SV40 enhancer and early promoter
   1806..2234    +  rep_origin     f1 ori (sequence partly withheld): f1 bacteriophage origin of replication; arrow indicates direction of (+) strand synthesis
   2248..2577    +  promoter       SV40 promoter: SV40 enhancer and early promoter
   2644..3435    +  CDS            neo: KKA2_KLEPN - Also known as kan, nptII. Experimental evidence at protein level: Swiss-Prot protein existence level 1. Resistance to kanamycin, neomycin, paromomycin, ribostamycin, butirosin and gentamicin B. From Klebsiella pneumoniae.
   3459..3617    +  CDS            ble (fragment): BLE_KLEPN - Experimental evidence at protein level: Swiss-Prot protein existence level 1. Binding protein with a strong affinity to the bleomycin family of antibiotics. Binds to CL990; an antimitotic-antibiotic compound. From Klebsiella pneumoniae.
   3612..3733    +  polyA_signal   SV40 poly(A) signal: SV40 polyadenylation signal
   3806..3822    -  protein_bind   lac operator: The lac repressor binds to the lac operator to inhibit transcription in E. coli. This inhibition can be relieved by adding lactose or isopropyl-β-D-thiogalactopyranoside (IPTG). lac repressor encoded by lacI
   3830..3860    -  promoter       lac promoter: promoter for the E. coli lac operon
   3875..3896    -  protein_bind   CAP binding site: CAP binding activates transcription in the presence of cAMP. E. coli catabolite activator protein
   3909..4001    -  CDS            lacI (fragment): lac repressor; lacI; The lac repressor binds to the lac operator to inhibit transcription in E. coli. This inhibition can be relieved by adding lactose or isopropyl-β-D-thiogalactopyranoside (IPTG).
   4184..4772    -  rep_origin     ori: high-copy-number ColE1/pMB1/pBR322/pUC origin of replication
   4943..5803    -  CDS            AmpR: β-lactamase; bla; confers resistance to ampicillin, carbenicillin, and related antibiotics
   5804..5908    -  promoter       AmpR promoter: bla
   5967..6019    -  misc_feature   bom (fragment): basis of mobility region from pBR322
