[The description below was written by a language model from this plasmid's Addgene catalogue record and pLannotate feature annotations shown in this document.]
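Description:
mito-mGarnet is a mammalian expression plasmid built on the pcDNA3.1 backbone that encodes the far-red fluorescent protein mGarnet targeted to mitochondria. It is propagated in E. coli through a high-copy ColE1/pUC-type origin and selected with ampicillin via the β-lactamase gene. An f1 origin is also present, which allows single-stranded DNA production. The sequenced record is 6,173 nt, consistent with the stated backbone plus an insert of about 0.8 kb cloned between HindIII and XbaI sites, both of which were retained.

The expression cassette is driven by the human cytomegalovirus immediate-early enhancer and promoter and terminated by the bovine growth hormone polyadenylation signal. The open reading frame begins with the mitochondrial presequence of human cytochrome c oxidase subunit VIII, followed after a short linker region by mGarnet, a constitutively fluorescent monomeric red protein derived from Entacmaea quadricolor. The presequence directs import of the fusion into mitochondria, so that transfected cells show labelled mitochondrial content. T7 and SP6 promoters flank the insert, as is standard for this backbone, and can serve for in vitro transcription or as sequencing priming sites. A separate SV40 early promoter drives the neomycin phosphotransferase gene with an SV40 poly(A) signal, which allows G418 selection of stably transfected mammalian cells. The short HIV-1 LTR, ble, lacI and bom fragments in the automated annotation are probably backbone sequence similarities rather than functional elements.

The plasmid is intended for staining mitochondria in live mammalian cells. The associated publication introduces mGarnet as a far-red marker for live-cell STED super-resolution imaging.
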