Addgene plasmid #104309: mito-mGarnet
Purpose: codes for a fusion of fluorescent protein mGarnet and mito, stains mictochondrial content in live cells, i.e. human cytochrome c oxidase subunit VIII, the mitochondrial targeting sequence mito
Depositing lab: Ulrich Nienhaus. Depositing organization: Karlsruhe Institute of Technology. Publication: Monomeric Garnet, a far-red fluorescent protein for live-cell STED imaging. Hense A, Prunsche B, Gao P, Ishitsuka Y, Nienhaus K, Nienhaus GU. Sci Rep. 2015 Dec 9;5:18006. doi: 10.1038/srep18006. PubMed 26648024.
Backbone
  Vector backbone: pcDNA3.1
  Backbone manufacturer: Invitrogen/ life technologies
  Backbone size w/o insert (bp): 5428
  Vector type: Mammalian Expression
Growth in bacteria
  Bacterial resistance: Ampicillin, 100 μg/mL
  Growth temperature: 37°C
  Growth strain: DH5alpha
  Copy number: High Copy
Gene/Insert
  Gene/Insert name: mito-mGarnet
  Insert size (bp): 807
  Promoter: CMV
  Cloning method: Restriction Enzyme; 5′ cloning site HindIII (not destroyed); 3′ cloning site XbaI (not destroyed)
  Sequencing primers: 5′ GGC TAA CTA GAG AAC CCA CTG; 3′ GGC AAC TAG AAG GCA CAG TC
Terms and licenses: Academic/Nonprofit Terms; Industry Terms: Not Available to Industry
How to cite: mito-mGarnet was a gift from Ulrich Nienhaus (Addgene plasmid # 104309 ; http://n2t.net/addgene:104309 ; RRID:Addgene_104309)
