>Addgene plasmid #104309 | mito-mGarnet | depositor partial sequence | sequence record 197474 | mito including linker
ATGTCCGTCCTGACGCCGCTGCTGCTGCGGGGCTTGACAGGCTCGGCCCGGCGGCTCCCAGTGCCGCGCG
CCAAGATCCATTCGTTGGAATTCTGCAGATATCCATCACACTGGCGGCCGCTCGAG
